>Addgene plasmid #138365 | p5E-161K enhancer | addgene full sequence | sequence record 292290 | Addgene NGS Result
CATGTTCTTTCCTGCGTTATCCCCTGATTCTGTGGATAACCGTATTACCGCCTTTGAGTGAGCTGATACC
GCTCGCCGCAGCCGAACGACCGAGCGCAGCGAGTCAGTGAGCGAGGAAGCGGAAGAGCGCCCAATACGCA
AACCGCCTCTCCCCGCGCGTTGGCCGATTCATTAATGCAGCTGGCACGACAGGTTTCCCGACTGGAAAGC
GGGCAGTGAGCGCAACGCAATTAATACGCGTACCGCTAGCCAGGAAGAGTTTGTAGAAACGCAAAAAGGC
CATCCGTCAGGATGGCCTTCTGCTTAGTTTGATGCCTGGCAGTTTATGGCGGGCGTCCTGCCCGCCACCC
TCCGGGCCGTTGCTTCACAACGTTCAAATCCGCTCCCGGCGGATTTGTCCTACTCAGGAGAGCGTTCACC
GACAAACAACAGATAAAACGAAAGGCCCAGTCTTCCGACTGAGCCTTTCGTTTTATTTGATGCCTGGCAG
TTCCCTACTCTCGCGTTAACGCTAGCATGGATGTTTTCCCAGTCACGACGTTGTAAAACGACGGCCAGTC
TTAAGCTCGGGCCCGAGTTAACGCTACCATGGAGCTCCAAATAATGATTTTATTTTGACTGATAGTGACC
TGTTCGTTGCAACAAATTGATAAGCAATGCTTTTTTATAATGCCAACTTTGTATAGAAAAGTTGGGCTGC
TGATTCATATCCCAGTGAGGTCATCTGAATTTTGGGGGACCTCAAATAGAAATCATATGGGGGAAAGAAT
GAGCCTAGCTCAAACCAGACAGGCTGAGAGCTTATCTTGCCAGGACATAGGCTCCCCGGTGGGTGGGGGA
GATGGCCATTGCTGCCTTTCTTTCCTTCCCCACTGAATTTAAGCAGATGCAGTTAGTCACTGTGCAAAGG
AGTATGTGCAAATCTAAGTATTCATGTTTATGTGTGGTTGTCAGGTCTAAATCAGCCAGGCAGTAATTTC
TCTGGGAGCCCAATGTAGGCACTAAATTTTGCACTCAACCACCGAATGGTCCACATGCCCCTTAATCTGT
CTTCCTGCAGGAGGGCTCCCTTGGCACCATCCTGCCTGAACTTGGGGCCAGCCTTTCACTGGAGCCCCTT
CCCGTGAATTATGGCCTACAGCATGGGGGCTGAATAGAAAAAAAAAACCCTCCAGAAATTCAACTGGAAG
GGCTGACCGGAATTCAACCTAATGTTGAGAATAGCAGGAAAGCTTCTATTATTCTACTTCATTCTATCTG
CTATGAGGCAGTGCGGTCGCCTGGAGTCGACTGAGCTTAACTCATTTCCCTGGATTTCCGAGTCACAGCC
ATGGTGCCTGCTAAAGCCAAATATCTCACTCCTGAGACTCACTACACTTCCTGATAGGATGCACTTGCGT
GTCTCCTAGTGACCTTAAACACTAATAAAGGAGTCATAATATGACCTAGACAAGACCTAGGAGCCAATCA
GAATGCAAATGATTGATGGGAGTGTTTTTGGTTATCTACTGTTTGTCCTGACGCTTGGCGTGGTTCTTTG
TATTATGATTGTGTGGGCAGTAGGCTTAAAAATACATACAGGCATTGCTTTCCACATTGTTGAAGGTTAA
TCCTAAGGTGTGGCAAAGAAACTATATTTTATAGACTGGAACCTCATGGGCACCAGCTAGTTTTTGCTCT
TCCTCAAGTTTGTACAAAAAAGTTGAACGAGAAACGTAAAATGATATAAATATCAATATATTAAATTAGA
TTTTGCATAAAAAACAGACTACATAATACTGTAAAACACAACATATGCAGTCACTATGAACCAACTACTT
AGATGGTATTAGTGACCTGTAGAATTCGAGCTCTAGAGCTGCAGGGCGGCCGCGATATCCCCTATAGTGA
GTCGTATTACATGGTCATAGCTGTTTCCTGGCAGCTCTGGCCCGTGTCTCAAAATCTCTGATGTTACATT
GCACAAGATAAAAATATATCATCATGAACAATAAAACTGTCTGCTTACATAAACAGTAATACAAGGGGTG
TTATGAGCCATATTCAACGGGAAACGTCGAGGCCGCGATTAAATTCCAACATGGATGCTGATTTATATGG
GTATAAATGGGCTCGCGATAATGTCGGGCAATCAGGTGCGACAATCTATCGCTTGTATGGGAAGCCCGAT
GCGCCAGAGTTGTTTCTGAAACATGGCAAAGGTAGCGTTGCCAATGATGTTACAGATGAGATGGTCAGAC
TAAACTGGCTGACGGAATTTATGCCTCTTCCGACCATCAAGCATTTTATCCGTACTCCTGATGATGCATG
GTTACTCACCACTGCGATCCCCGGAAAAACAGCATTCCAGGTATTAGAAGAATATCCTGATTCAGGTGAA
AATATTGTTGATGCGCTGGCAGTGTTCCTGCGCCGGTTGCATTCGATTCCTGTTTGTAATTGTCCTTTTA
ACAGCGATCGCGTATTTCGTCTCGCTCAGGCGCAATCACGAATGAATAACGGTTTGGTTGATGCGAGTGA
TTTTGATGACGAGCGTAATGGCTGGCCTGTTGAACAAGTCTGGAAAGAAATGCATAAACTTTTGCCATTC
TCACCGGATTCAGTCGTCACTCATGGTGATTTCTCACTTGATAACCTTATTTTTGACGAGGGGAAATTAA
TAGGTTGTATTGATGTTGGACGAGTCGGAATCGCAGACCGATACCAGGATCTTGCCATCCTATGGAACTG
CCTCGGTGAGTTTTCTCCTTCATTACAGAAACGGCTTTTTCAAAAATATGGTATTGATAATCCTGATATG
AATAAATTGCAGTTTCATTTGATGCTCGATGAGTTTTTCTAATCAGAATTGGTTAATTGGTTGTAACACT
GGCAGAGCATTACGCTGACTTGACGGGACGGCGCAAGCTCATGACCAAAATCCCTTAACGTGAGTTACGC
GTCGTTCCACTGAGCGTCAGACCCCGTAGAAAAGATCAAAGGATCTTCTTGAGATCCTTTTTTTCTGCGC
GTAATCTGCTGCTTGCAAACAAAAAAACCACCGCTACCAGCGGTGGTTTGTTTGCCGGATCAAGAGCTAC
CAACTCTTTTTCCGAAGGTAACTGGCTTCAGCAGAGCGCAGATACCAAATACTGTTCTTCTAGTGTAGCC
GTAGTTAGGCCACCACTTCAAGAACTCTGTAGCACCGCCTACATACCTCGCTCTGCTAATCCTGTTACCA
GTGGCTGCTGCCAGTGGCGATAAGTCGTGTCTTACCGGGTTGGACTCAAGACGATAGTTACCGGATAAGG
CGCAGCGGTCGGGCTGAACGGGGGGTTCGTGCACACAGCCCAGCTTGGAGCGAACGACCTACACCGAACT
GAGATACCTACAGCGTGAGCTATGAGAAAGCGCCACGCTTCCCGAAGGGAGAAAGGCGGACAGGTATCCG
GTAAGCGGCAGGGTCGGAACAGGAGAGCGCACGAGGGAGCTTCCAGGGGGAAACGCCTGGTATCTTTATA
GTCCTGTCGGGTTTCGCCACCTCTGACTTGAGCGTCGATTTTTGTGATGCTCGTCAGGGGGGCGGAGCCT
ATGGAAAAACGCCAGCAACGCGGCCTTTTTACGGTTCCTGGCCTTTTGCTGGCCTTTTGCTCA
Features (pLannotate 1.2.2; 11 found; start..end, strand, type, name):
      1..125     +  rep_origin     RSF ori (fragment): Plasmids containing the RSF 1030 origin of replication can be propagated in E. coli cells that contain additional plasmids with compatible origins.
    127..219     +  CDS            lacI (fragment): lac repressor; lacI; The lac repressor binds to the lac operator to inhibit transcription in E. coli. This inhibition can be relieved by adding lactose or isopropyl-β-D-thiogalactopyranoside (IPTG).
    274..301     -  terminator     rrnB T2 terminator: transcription terminator T2 from the E. coli rrnB gene
    433..476     +  terminator     rrnB T1 terminator: Escherichia coli rrnB; transcription terminator T1 from the E. coli rrnB gene
    523..559     -  CDS            lacZα (fragment): LacZα fragment of β-galactosidase; lacZ fragment
    598..683     +  protein_bind   attL1 (fragment): mutant version of attL; recombination site for the Gateway® LR reaction LR Clonase™
    674..694     +  protein_bind   attB4: mutant version of attB; core recombination site for the Gateway® BP reaction BP Clonase™
   1685..1808    +  protein_bind   attR1: mutant version of attR; recombination site for the Gateway® LR reaction LR Clonase™
   1881..1899    -  promoter       T7 promoter: promoter for bacteriophage T7 RNA polymerase
   2033..2842    +  CDS            KanR: aminoglycoside phosphotransferase; aph(3')-Ia; confers resistance to kanamycin in bacteria or G418 (Geneticin®) in eukaryotes
   2989..3577    +  rep_origin     ori: high-copy-number ColE1/pMB1/pBR322/pUC origin of replication
