[The description below was written by a language model from this plasmid's Addgene catalogue record and pLannotate feature annotations shown in this document.]
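Description:
p5E-161K enhancer is a Gateway-compatible 5' entry clone built in the pDONR P4-P1R donor backbone, carrying a human enhancer element designated 161K. It is a small bacterial plasmid of about 3.6 kb that is maintained in E. coli through a high-copy ColE1/pUC-type origin and selected with kanamycin via an aminoglycoside phosphotransferase (KanR) gene. The automated annotation also picks up short fragments labelled RSF ori, lacI and lacZα. These are partial matches in the backbone rather than functional units. The rrnB T1 and T2 terminators lie upstream of the cloning region, where they insulate the insert from read-through transcription, and a T7 promoter lies downstream of it.

The insert is a 991 bp human sequence lying between the annotated recombination sites. The feature table labels these as an attL1 fragment overlapping an attB4 core on one side and attR1 on the other, which fits the attL4/attR1 arrangement expected after a BP reaction into pDONR P4-P1R. The enhancer itself is not annotated as a feature. The record notes that the cloned sequence carries a deletion of nine A bases, which the depositor reports has no effect on enhancer function. The plasmid has no promoter or reporter of its own. As a 5' entry clone, it is meant to be combined by multisite LR recombination with other entry clones and a destination vector, placing the enhancer upstream of a reporter cassette. According to the depositor, it was made to functionally validate the 161K enhancer in luciferase reporter assays, as part of a study of endothelial enhancers and arteriovenous gene regulation.
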