Addgene plasmid #138365: p5E-161K enhancer
Purpose: Gateway compatible 5' entry clone contains human modified 161k enhancer sequence.
Depositing lab: Nathan Lawson. Depositing organization: University of Massachusetts, Worcester. Publication: Genomic Characterization of Endothelial Enhancers Reveals a Multifunctional Role for NR2F2 in Regulation of Arteriovenous Gene Expression. Sissaoui S, Yu J, Yan A, Li R, Zhu LJ, Kucukural A, Yukselen O, Lawson ND. Circ Res. 2020 Feb 17. doi: 10.1161/CIRCRESAHA.119.316075. PubMed 32065070.
Backbone
  Vector backbone: pDONRP4-P1R
  Backbone manufacturer: ThermoFisher
  Backbone size w/o insert (bp): 2643
  Total vector size (bp): 3634
  Modifications to backbone: none
  Vector type: Gateway compatible
Growth in bacteria
  Bacterial resistance: Kanamycin, 50 μg/mL
  Growth temperature: 37°C
  Growth strain: DH5alpha
  Copy number: Unknown
Gene/Insert
  Gene/Insert name: 161k human enhancer
  Species: H. sapiens (human)
  Insert size (bp): 991
  Mutation: 9 A bases deletion, that have no impact on the enhancer function
  Cloning method: Gateway Cloning
  Sequencing primers: 5′ puc-M13 F; 3′ puc-M13 R
Terms and licenses: Academic/Nonprofit Terms; Industry Terms: Not Available to Industry
Depositor comments: This plasmid was constructed to functionally validate the 161K enhancer in luciferase reporter assays.
How to cite: p5E-161K enhancer was a gift from Nathan Lawson (Addgene plasmid # 138365 ; http://n2t.net/addgene:138365 ; RRID:Addgene_138365)
